Addgene plasmid #101504: pDONR221-ZNF705B
Purpose: Donor Vector containing ZNF705B transcription factor, part of the Human TFome Collection
Depositing lab: George Church. Depositing organization: Harvard Medical School. Publication: A comprehensive library of human transcription factors for cell fate engineering. Ng AHM, Khoshakhlagh P, Rojo Arias JE, Pasquini G, Wang K, Swiersy A, Shipman SL, Appleton E, Kiaee K, Kohman RE, Vernet A, Dysart M, Leeper K, Saylor W, Huang JY, Graveline A, Taipale J, Hill DE, Vidal M, Melero-Martin JM, Busskamp V, Church GM. Nat Biotechnol. 2021 Apr;39(4):510-519. doi: 10.1038/s41587-020-0742-6. Epub 2020 Nov 30. PubMed 33257861.
Backbone
  Vector backbone: pDONR221
  Backbone manufacturer: Invitrogen
  Vector type: Gateway shuttling vector
Growth in bacteria
  Bacterial resistance: Kanamycin, 50 μg/mL
  Growth temperature: 37°C
  Growth strain: DH5alpha
  Copy number: High Copy
Gene/Insert
  Gene/Insert name: ZNF705B (alt name: P0CI00 (Uniprot ID))
  Species: H. sapiens (human)
  Mutation: Last nucleotide of stop codon removed to allow for Gateway C-terminal fusions
  Entrez Gene: ZNF705B
  Cloning method: Gateway Cloning
  Sequencing primers: 5′ M13F(-21); 3′ M13R
Terms and licenses: Academic/Nonprofit Terms; Industry Terms: Not Available to Industry
Depositor comments: Harvard generated by gene synthesis
How to cite: pDONR221-ZNF705B was a gift from George Church (Addgene plasmid # 101504 ; http://n2t.net/addgene:101504 ; RRID:Addgene_101504)
