[The description below was written by a language model from this plasmid's Addgene catalogue record and pLannotate feature annotations shown in this document.]
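Description:
pDONR221-ZNF705B is a Gateway entry clone built on the Invitrogen pDONR221 backbone, carrying the human zinc-finger transcription factor ZNF705B as one member of the Human TFome Collection of transcription factor open reading frames. It is a small (about 3.4 kb) bacterial plasmid maintained at high copy through a ColE1/pUC-type origin and selected with kanamycin via the aph(3')-Ia KanR gene. The vector itself has no eukaryotic promoter or expression elements. It serves purely as a shuttle from which the insert is moved into destination vectors.

The coding sequence, which the depositor notes was produced by gene synthesis, lies between attL1 and attL2 sites, so an LR Clonase reaction can transfer it directionally into any attR-containing destination plasmid. The last nucleotide of the stop codon has been removed, leaving the reading frame open so that C-terminal tags or fusion partners supplied by the destination vector can be read through. Upstream of attL1 sit the rrnB T1 and T2 terminators, which insulate the insert from spurious transcription in E. coli. A T7 promoter lies just outside attL2, oriented toward the insert on the opposite strand, and M13 primer sites flank the cassette for sequencing. The short lacI and lacZα hits are backbone remnants rather than functional genes.

The automated annotation labels part of the insert as a fragment of ZNF705D rather than ZNF705B. This most likely reflects high similarity between closely related family members in the reference database, while the catalogue record identifies the insert as ZNF705B. Typical use is subcloning into expression vectors for transcription factor overexpression and cell fate engineering screens.
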