Features (pLannotate 1.2.2; 10 found; start..end, strand, type, name):
      1..570     +  CDS            ZNF705D (fragment): Z705D_HUMAN - Experimental evidence at protein level: Swiss-Prot protein existence level 1. May be involved in transcriptional regulation. From Homo sapiens (Human).
    904..1003    -  protein_bind   attL2: mutant version of attL; recombination site for the Gateway® LR reaction LR Clonase™
   1021..1039    -  promoter       T7 promoter: promoter for bacteriophage T7 RNA polymerase
   1173..1982    +  CDS            KanR: aminoglycoside phosphotransferase; aph(3')-Ia; confers resistance to kanamycin in bacteria or G418 (Geneticin®) in eukaryotes
   2129..2717    +  rep_origin     ori: high-copy-number ColE1/pMB1/pBR322/pUC origin of replication
   2900..2992    +  CDS            lacI (fragment): lac repressor; lacI; The lac repressor binds to the lac operator to inhibit transcription in E. coli. This inhibition can be relieved by adding lactose or isopropyl-β-D-thiogalactopyranoside (IPTG).
   3047..3074    -  terminator     rrnB T2 terminator: transcription terminator T2 from the E. coli rrnB gene
   3206..3249    +  terminator     rrnB T1 terminator: Escherichia coli rrnB; transcription terminator T1 from the E. coli rrnB gene
   3296..3332    -  CDS            lacZα (fragment): LacZα fragment of β-galactosidase; lacZ fragment
   3348..3447    +  protein_bind   attL1: mutant version of attL; recombination site for the Gateway® LR reaction LR Clonase™
>Addgene plasmid #101504 | pDONR221-ZNF705B | depositor full sequence | sequence record 191469 | Full Sequence
ATGCACAGCCTGGAGAAGGTGACCTTCGAGGACGTGGCCATCGACTTCACCCAGGAGGAGTGGGACATGA
TGGACACCAGCAAGAGAAAGCTGTACAGAGACGTGATGCTGGAGAATATCTCTCACCTGGTGAGCCTGGG
CTACCAGATCAGCAAGTCCTACATCATCCTGCAGCTGGAGCAGGGCAAGGAGCTGTGGTGGGAGGGCAGA
GTGTTTCTGCAGGACCAGAACCCCGACAGAGAGAGCGCCCTGAAGAAGAAGCACATGATCAGCATGCACC
CCATCATCAGAAAGGACACCTCCACCAGCATGACCATGGAGAACAGCCTGATCCTGGAGGACCCCTTCGA
GTACAACGACAGCGGCGAGGATTGCACCCACTCCAGCACCATCACCCAGTGTCTGCTGACCCACAGCGGC
AAGAAGCCCTGCGTGAGCAAGCAGTGCGGGAAGAGCCTGAGAAACCTGCTGAGCCCCAAGCCCAGAAAGC
AGATCCACACCAAGGGCAAGAGCTACCAGTGCAACCTGTGTGAGAAGGCCTACACCAACTGCTTCTACCT
GAGGAGACACAAGATGACACACACCGGAGAGAGGCCTTACGCCTGCCACCTGTGCGGCAAGGCATTTACC
CAGTGCAGCCACCTGAGAAGACACGAGAAGACCCACACCGGCGAGAGGCCCTACAAGTGCCACCAGTGTG
GCAAAGCCTTCATCCAGAGCTTCAACCTGAGACGGCACGAGAGAACCCACCTGGGCCAGAAGTGCTACGA
GTGCGACAAGTCTGGCAAGGCTTTCAGCCAGAGCAGCGGCTTCAGAGGCAACAAGATCATCCACATCGGC
GAGAAGCCCCCCGCCTGCCTGCTGTGCGGAAAGGCCTTCAGCCTGAGCAGCGACCTGAGATATACCCAGC
TTTCTTGTACAAAGTTGGCATTATAAGAAAGCATTGCTTATCAATTTGTTGCAACGAACAGGTCACTATC
AGTCAAAATAAAATCATTATTTGCCATCCAGCTGATATCCCCTATAGTGAGTCGTATTACATGGTCATAG
CTGTTTCCTGGCAGCTCTGGCCCGTGTCTCAAAATCTCTGATGTTACATTGCACAAGATAAAAATATATC
ATCATGAACAATAAAACTGTCTGCTTACATAAACAGTAATACAAGGGGTGTTATGAGCCATATTCAACGG
GAAACGTCGAGGCCGCGATTAAATTCCAACATGGATGCTGATTTATATGGGTATAAATGGGCTCGCGATA
ATGTCGGGCAATCAGGTGCGACAATCTATCGCTTGTATGGGAAGCCCGATGCGCCAGAGTTGTTTCTGAA
ACATGGCAAAGGTAGCGTTGCCAATGATGTTACAGATGAGATGGTCAGACTAAACTGGCTGACGGAATTT
ATGCCTCTTCCGACCATCAAGCATTTTATCCGTACTCCTGATGATGCATGGTTACTCACCACTGCGATCC
CCGGAAAAACAGCATTCCAGGTATTAGAAGAATATCCTGATTCAGGTGAAAATATTGTTGATGCGCTGGC
AGTGTTCCTGCGCCGGTTGCATTCGATTCCTGTTTGTAATTGTCCTTTTAACAGCGATCGCGTATTTCGT
CTCGCTCAGGCGCAATCACGAATGAATAACGGTTTGGTTGATGCGAGTGATTTTGATGACGAGCGTAATG
GCTGGCCTGTTGAACAAGTCTGGAAAGAAATGCATAAACTTTTGCCATTCTCACCGGATTCAGTCGTCAC
TCATGGTGATTTCTCACTTGATAACCTTATTTTTGACGAGGGGAAATTAATAGGTTGTATTGATGTTGGA
CGAGTCGGAATCGCAGACCGATACCAGGATCTTGCCATCCTATGGAACTGCCTCGGTGAGTTTTCTCCTT
CATTACAGAAACGGCTTTTTCAAAAATATGGTATTGATAATCCTGATATGAATAAATTGCAGTTTCATTT
GATGCTCGATGAGTTTTTCTAATCAGAATTGGTTAATTGGTTGTAACACTGGCAGAGCATTACGCTGACT
TGACGGGACGGCGCAAGCTCATGACCAAAATCCCTTAACGTGAGTTACGCGTCGTTCCACTGAGCGTCAG
ACCCCGTAGAAAAGATCAAAGGATCTTCTTGAGATCCTTTTTTTCTGCGCGTAATCTGCTGCTTGCAAAC
AAAAAAACCACCGCTACCAGCGGTGGTTTGTTTGCCGGATCAAGAGCTACCAACTCTTTTTCCGAAGGTA
ACTGGCTTCAGCAGAGCGCAGATACCAAATACTGTTCTTCTAGTGTAGCCGTAGTTAGGCCACCACTTCA
AGAACTCTGTAGCACCGCCTACATACCTCGCTCTGCTAATCCTGTTACCAGTGGCTGCTGCCAGTGGCGA
TAAGTCGTGTCTTACCGGGTTGGACTCAAGACGATAGTTACCGGATAAGGCGCAGCGGTCGGGCTGAACG
GGGGGTTCGTGCACACAGCCCAGCTTGGAGCGAACGACCTACACCGAACTGAGATACCTACAGCGTGAGC
TATGAGAAAGCGCCACGCTTCCCGAAGGGAGAAAGGCGGACAGGTATCCGGTAAGCGGCAGGGTCGGAAC
AGGAGAGCGCACGAGGGAGCTTCCAGGGGGAAACGCCTGGTATCTTTATAGTCCTGTCGGGTTTCGCCAC
CTCTGACTTGAGCGTCGATTTTTGTGATGCTCGTCAGGGGGGCGGAGCCTATGGAAAAACGCCAGCAACG
CGGCCTTTTTACGGTTCCTGGCCTTTTGCTGGCCTTTTGCTCACATGTTCTTTCCTGCGTTATCCCCTGA
TTCTGTGGATAACCGTATTACCGCCTTTGAGTGAGCTGATACCGCTCGCCGCAGCCGAACGACCGAGCGC
AGCGAGTCAGTGAGCGAGGAAGCGGAAGAGCGCCCAATACGCAAACCGCCTCTCCCCGCGCGTTGGCCGA
TTCATTAATGCAGCTGGCACGACAGGTTTCCCGACTGGAAAGCGGGCAGTGAGCGCAACGCAATTAATAC
GCGTACCGCTAGCCAGGAAGAGTTTGTAGAAACGCAAAAAGGCCATCCGTCAGGATGGCCTTCTGCTTAG
TTTGATGCCTGGCAGTTTATGGCGGGCGTCCTGCCCGCCACCCTCCGGGCCGTTGCTTCACAACGTTCAA
ATCCGCTCCCGGCGGATTTGTCCTACTCAGGAGAGCGTTCACCGACAAACAACAGATAAAACGAAAGGCC
CAGTCTTCCGACTGAGCCTTTCGTTTTATTTGATGCCTGGCAGTTCCCTACTCTCGCGTTAACGCTAGCA
TGGATGTTTTCCCAGTCACGACGTTGTAAAACGACGGCCAGTCTTAAGCTCGGGCCCCAAATAATGATTT
TATTTTGACTGATAGTGACCTGTTCGTTGCAACAAATTGATGAGCAATGCTTTTTTATAATGCCAACTTT
GTACAAAAAAGCAGGCTTA
