>Addgene plasmid #101504 | pDONR221-ZNF705B | depositor partial sequence | sequence record 191470 | insert
ATGCACAGCCTGGAGAAGGTGACCTTCGAGGACGTGGCCATCGACTTCACCCAGGAGGAGTGGGACATGA
TGGACACCAGCAAGAGAAAGCTGTACAGAGACGTGATGCTGGAGAATATCTCTCACCTGGTGAGCCTGGG
CTACCAGATCAGCAAGTCCTACATCATCCTGCAGCTGGAGCAGGGCAAGGAGCTGTGGTGGGAGGGCAGA
GTGTTTCTGCAGGACCAGAACCCCGACAGAGAGAGCGCCCTGAAGAAGAAGCACATGATCAGCATGCACC
CCATCATCAGAAAGGACACCTCCACCAGCATGACCATGGAGAACAGCCTGATCCTGGAGGACCCCTTCGA
GTACAACGACAGCGGCGAGGATTGCACCCACTCCAGCACCATCACCCAGTGTCTGCTGACCCACAGCGGC
AAGAAGCCCTGCGTGAGCAAGCAGTGCGGGAAGAGCCTGAGAAACCTGCTGAGCCCCAAGCCCAGAAAGC
AGATCCACACCAAGGGCAAGAGCTACCAGTGCAACCTGTGTGAGAAGGCCTACACCAACTGCTTCTACCT
GAGGAGACACAAGATGACACACACCGGAGAGAGGCCTTACGCCTGCCACCTGTGCGGCAAGGCATTTACC
CAGTGCAGCCACCTGAGAAGACACGAGAAGACCCACACCGGCGAGAGGCCCTACAAGTGCCACCAGTGTG
GCAAAGCCTTCATCCAGAGCTTCAACCTGAGACGGCACGAGAGAACCCACCTGGGCCAGAAGTGCTACGA
GTGCGACAAGTCTGGCAAGGCTTTCAGCCAGAGCAGCGGCTTCAGAGGCAACAAGATCATCCACATCGGC
GAGAAGCCCCCCGCCTGCCTGCTGTGCGGAAAGGCCTTCAGCCTGAGCAGCGACCTGAGATA
